>Addgene plasmid #215634 | pGAL4-DBD-D6Y_AroPERFECT | addgene full sequence | sequence record 443028 | Addgene NGS Result
AGTGGGAGTGGCACCTTCCAGGGTCAAGGAAGGCACGGGGGAGGGGCAAACAACAGATGGCTGGCAACTA
GAAGGCACAGTCGAGGCTGATCAGCGAGCTCTAGCATTTAGGTGACACTATAGAATAGGGCCCTCTAGAC
TCAATACGATCCATCAGAGCTGCCATACCCGGAGTCACTGCCGGAGTATGAGCCATCACCGGAAGAATAG
CTAGAATCCCCGCCGCTGTACCCGCTATCTCCTGAAGAATAGGATGAGTCACCAGAGCTGTACCCGGAAT
CTGAGCCGCTGTATGAACCATCGCTTGATCCATAGCCACTGTCTGAGCCGGAGTAGGAGCCGTCACCGGA
AGAATAGGATGAATCGCCACCACTGTAGCCGCTATCTCCAGAGGAATAAGATGAGTCACCGCTACTATAT
CCAGATGAAGAACCACTCATGATCGCCGATACAGTCAACTGTCTTTGACCTTTGTTACTACTCTCTTCCG
ATGATGATGTCGCACTTATTCTATGCTGTCTCAATGTTAGAGGCATATCAGTCTCCACTGAAGCCAATCT
ATCTGTGACGGCATCTTTATTCACATTATCTTGTACAAATAATCCTGTTAACAATGCTTTTATATCCTGT
AAAGAATCCATTTTCAAAATCATGTCAAGGTCTTCTCGAGGAAAAATCAGTAGAAATAGCTGTTCCAGTC
TTTCTAGCCTTGATTCCACTTCTGTCAGATGTGCCCTAGTCAGCGGAGACCTTTTGGTTTTGGGAGAGTA
GCGACACTCCCAGTTGTTCTTCAGACACTTGGCGCACTTCGGTTTTTCTTTGGAGCACTTGAGCTTTTTA
AGTCGGCAAATATCGCATGCTTGTTCGATAGAAGACAGTAGCTTCATGAATTCCAGCACACTGGCGGCCG
TTACTAGTGGATCCGAGCTCGGTACCAAGCTTGGGTCTCCCTATAGTGAGTCGTATTAATTTCGATAAGC
CAGTAAGCAGTGGGTTCTCTAGTTAGCCAGAGAGCTCTGCTTATATAGACCTCCCACCGTACACGCCTAC
CGCCCATTTGCGTCAATGGGGCGGAGTTGTTACGACATTTTGGAAAGTCCCGTTGATTTTGGTGCCAAAA
CAAACTCCCATTGACGTCAATGGGGTGGAGACTTGGAAATCCCCGTGAGTCAAACCGCTATCCACGCCCA
TTGATGTACTGCCAAAACCGCATCACCATGGTAATAGCGATGACTAATACGTAGATGTACTGCCAAGTAG
GAAAGTCCCATAAGGTCATGTACTGGGCATAATGCCAGGCGGGCCATTTACCGTCATTGACGTCAATAGG
GGGCGTACTTGGCATATGATACACTTGATGTACTGCCAAGTGGGCAGTTTACCGTAAATACTCCACCCAT
TGACGTCAATGGAAAGTCCCTATTGGCGTTACTATGGGAACATACGTCATTATTGACGTCAATGGGCGGG
GGTCGTTGGGCGGTCAGCCAGGCGGGCCATTTACCGTAAGTTATGTAACGCGGAACTCCATATATGGGCT
ATGAACTAATGACCCCGTAATTGATTACTATTAATAACTAGTCAATAATCAATGTCAACGCGTATATCTG
GCCCGTACATCGCGAAGCAGCGCAAAACGCCTAACCCTAAGCAGATTCTTCATGCAATTGTCGGTCAAGC
CTTGCCTTGTTGTAGCTTAAATTTTGCTCGCGCACTACTCAGCGACCTCCAACACACAAGCAGGGAGCAG
ATACTGGCTTAACTATGCGGCATCAGAGCAGATTGTACTGAGAGTGCACCATAGGGGATCGGGAGATCTC
CCGATCCGTCGACGTCAGGTGGCACTTTTCGGGGAAATGTGCGCGGAACCCCTATTTGTTTATTTTTCTA
AATACATTCAAATATGTATCCGCTCATGAGACAATAACCCTGATAAATGCTTCAATAATATTGAAAAAGG
AAGAGTATGAGTATTCAACATTTCCGTGTCGCCCTTATTCCCTTTTTTGCGGCATTTTGCCTTCCTGTTT
TTGCTCACCCAGAAACGCTGGTGAAAGTAAAAGATGCTGAAGATCAGTTGGGTGCACGAGTGGGTTACAT
CGAACTGGATCTCAACAGCGGTAAGATCCTTGAGAGTTTTCGCCCCGAAGAACGTTTTCCAATGATGAGC
ACTTTTAAAGTTCTGCTATGTGGCGCGGTATTATCCCGTATTGACGCCGGGCAAGAGCAACTCGGTCGCC
GCATACACTATTCTCAGAATGACTTGGTTGAGTACTCACCAGTCACAGAAAAGCATCTTACGGATGGCAT
GACAGTAAGAGAATTATGCAGTGCTGCCATAACCATGAGTGATAACACTGCGGCCAACTTACTTCTGACA
ACGATCGGAGGACCGAAGGAGCTAACCGCTTTTTTGCACAACATGGGGGATCATGTAACTCGCCTTGATC
GTTGGGAACCGGAGCTGAATGAAGCCATACCAAACGACGAGCGTGACACCACGATGCCTGTAGCAATGGC
AACAACGTTGCGCAAACTATTAACTGGCGAACTACTTACTCTAGCTTCCCGGCAACAATTAATAGACTGG
ATGGAGGCGGATAAAGTTGCAGGACCACTTCTGCGCTCGGCCCTTCCGGCTGGCTGGTTTATTGCTGATA
AATCTGGAGCCGGTGAGCGTGGGTCTCGCGGTATCATTGCAGCACTGGGGCCAGATGGTAAGCCCTCCCG
TATCGTAGTTATCTACACGACGGGAAGTCAGGCAACTATGGATGAACGAAATAGACAGATCGCTGAGATA
GGTGCCTCACTGATTAAGCATTGGTAACTGTCAGACCAAGTTTACTCATATATACTTTAGATTGATTTAA
AACTTCATTTTTAATTTAAAAGGATCTAGGTGAAGATCCTTTTTGATAATCTCATGACCAAAATCCCTTA
ACGTGAGTTTTCGTTCCACTGAGCGTCAGACCCCGTAGAAAAGATCAAAGGATCTTCTTGAGATCCTTTT
TTTCTGCGCGTAATCTGCTGCTTGCAAACAAAAAAACCACCGCTACCAGCGGTGGTTTGTTTGCCGGATC
AAGAGCTACCAACTCTTTTTCCGAAGGTAACTGGCTTCAGCAGAGCGCAGATACCAAATACTGTTCTTCT
AGTGTAGCCGTAGTTAGGCCACCACTTCAAGAACTCTGTAGCACCGCCTACATACCTCGCTCTGCTAATC
CTGTTACCAGTGGCTGCTGCCAGTGGCGATAAGTCGTGTCTTACCGGGTTGGACTCAAGACGATAGTTAC
CGGATAAGGCGCAGCGGTCGGGCTGAACGGGGGGTTCGTGCACACAGCCCAGCTTGGAGCGAACGACCTA
CACCGAACTGAGATACCTACAGCGTGAGCTATGAGAAAGCGCCACGCTTCCCGAAGGGAGAAAGGCGGAC
AGGTATCCGGTAAGCGGCAGGGTCGGAACAGGAGAGCGCACGAGGGAGCTTCCAGGGGGAAACGCCTGGT
ATCTTTATAGTCCTGTCGGGTTTCGCCACCTCTGACTTGAGCGTCGATTTTTGTGATGCTCGTCAGGGGG
GCGGAGCCTATGGAAAAACGCCAGCAACGCGGCCTTTTTACGGTTCCTGGCCTTTTGCTGGCCTTTTGCT
CACATGTTCTTTCCTGCGTTATCCCCTGATTCTGTGGATAACCGTATTACCGCCTTTGAGTGAGCTGATA
CCGCTCGCCGCAGCCGAACGACCGAGCGCAGCGAGTCAGTGAGCGAGGAAGCGGAAGAGCGCCCAATACG
CAAACCGCCTCTCCCCGCGCGTTGGCCGATTCATTAATGCAGCTGGCACGACAGGTTTCCCGACTGGAAA
GCGGGCAGTGAGCGCAACGCAATTAATGTGAGTTAGCTCACTCATTAGGCACCCCAGGCTTTACACTTTA
TGCTTCCGGCTCGTATGTTGTGTGGAATTGTGAGCGGATAACAATTTCACACAGGAAACAGCTATGACCA
TGATTACGCCAAGCTCTAGCTAGAGGTCGACGGTATACAGACATGATAAGATACATTGATGAGTTTGGAC
AAACCACAACTAGAATGCAGTGAAAAAAATGCTTTATTTGTGAAATTTGTGATGCTATTGCTTTATTTGT
AACCATTATAAGCTGCAATAAACAAGTTGGGGTGGGCGAAGAACTCCAGCATGAGATCCCCGCGCTGGAG
GATCATCCAGCCGGCGTCCCGGAAAACGATTCCGAAGCCCAACCTTTCATAGAAGGCGGCGGTGGAATCG
AAATCTCGTGATGGCAGGTTGGGCGTCGCTTGGTCGGTCATTTCGAACCCCAGAGTCCCGCTCAGAAGAA
CTCGTCAAGAAGGCGATAGAAGGCGATGCGCTGCGAATCGGGAGCGGCGATACCGTAAAGCACGAGGAAG
CGGTCAGCCCATTCGCCGCCAAGCTCTTCAGCAATATCACGGGTAGCCAACGCTATGTCCTGATAGCGGT
CCGCCACACCCAGCCGGCCACAGTCGATGAATCCAGAAAAGCGGCCATTTTCCACCATGATATTCGGCAA
GCAGGCATCGCCATGGGTCACGACGAGATCCTCGCCGTCGGGCATGCGCGCCTTGAGCCTGGCGAACAGT
TCGGCTGGCGCGAGCCCCTGATGCTCTTCGTCCAGATCATCCTGATCGACAAGACCGGCTTCCATCCGAG
TACGTGCTCGCTCGATGCGATGTTTCGCTTGGTGGTCGAATGGGCAGGTAGCCGGATCAAGCGTATGCAG
CCGCCGCATTGCATCAGCCATGATGGATACTTTCTCGGCAGGAGCAAGGTGAGATGACAGGAGATCCTGC
CCCGGCACTTCGCCCAATAGCAGCCAGTCCCTTCCCGCTTCAGTGACAACGTCGAGCACAGCTGCGCAAG
GAACGCCCGTCGTGGCCAGCCACGATAGCCGCGCTGCCTCGTCCTGCAGTTCATTCAGGGCACCGGACAG
GTCGGTCTTGACAAAAAGAACCGGGCGCCCCTGCGCTGACAGCCGGAACACGGCGGCATCAGAGCAGCCG
ATTGTCTGTTGTGCCCAGTCATAGCCGAATAGCCTCTCCACCCAAGCGGCCGGAGAACCTGCGTGCAATC
CATCTTGTTCAATCATGCGAAACGATCCTCATCCTGTCTCTTGATCAGATCCGAAAATGGATATACAAGC
TCCCGGGAGCTTTTTGCAAAAGCCTAGGCCTCCAAAAAAGCCTCCTCACTACTTCTGGAATAGCTCAGAG
GCAGAGGCGGCCTCGGCCTCTGCATAAATAAAAAAAATTAGTCAGCCATGGGGCGGAGAATGGGCGGAAC
TGGGCGGAGTTAGGGGCGGGATGGGCGGAGTTAGGGGCGGGACTATGGTTGCTGACTAATTGAGATGCAT
GCTTTGCATACTTCTGCCTGCTGGGGAGCCTGGGGACTTTCCACACCTGGTTGCTGACTAATTGAGATGC
ATGCTTTGCATACTTCTGCCTGCTGGGGAGCCTGGGGACTTTCCACACCCTAACTGACACACATTCCACA
GAATTAATTCGCGTTAAATTTTTGTTAAATCAGCTCATTTTTTAACCAATAGGCCGAAATCGGCAAAATC
CCTTATAAATCAAAAGAATAGACCGAGATAGGGT
[37 nt withheld, positions 5635-5671]
AAAGAACGTGGACTCCAACGTCAAAGG
[49 nt withheld, positions 5699-5747]
T
[91 nt withheld, positions 5749-5839]
G
[124 nt withheld, positions 5841-5964]
GGGGATACCCCCTAGAGCCCCAGCTGGTTCTTTCCGCCTCAGAAGCCATAGAGCCCACCGCATCCCCAGC
ATGCCTGCTATTGTCTTCCCAATCCTCCCCCTTGCTGTCCTGCCCCACCCCACCCCCCAGAATAGAATGA
CACCTACTCAGACAATGCGATGCAATTTCCTCATTTTATTAGGAAAGGAC
Features (pLannotate 1.2.2; 21 found; start..end, strand, type, name):
    106..124     +  promoter       SP6 promoter: promoter for bacteriophage SP6 RNA polymerase
    447..887     -  CDS            GAL4 DNA binding domain: DNA binding domain of the GAL4 transcriptional activator; Saccharomyces cerevisiae GAL4 (truncated)
    950..968     -  promoter       T7 promoter: promoter for bacteriophage T7 RNA polymerase
    984..1017    -  LTR            5' LTR (truncated) (fragment): truncated 5' long terminal repeat (LTR) from HIV-1
   1013..1216    -  promoter       CMV promoter: human cytomegalovirus (CMV) immediate early promoter
   1217..1596    -  enhancer       CMV enhancer: human cytomegalovirus immediate early enhancer
   1751..1803    +  misc_feature   bom (fragment): basis of mobility region from pBR322
   1862..1966    +  promoter       AmpR promoter: bla
   1967..2827    +  CDS            AmpR: β-lactamase; bla; confers resistance to ampicillin, carbenicillin, and related antibiotics
   2998..3586    +  rep_origin     ori: high-copy-number ColE1/pMB1/pBR322/pUC origin of replication
   3769..3861    +  CDS            lacI (fragment): lac repressor; lacI; The lac repressor binds to the lac operator to inhibit transcription in E. coli. This inhibition can be relieved by adding lactose or isopropyl-β-D-thiogalactopyranoside (IPTG).
   3874..3895    +  protein_bind   CAP binding site: CAP binding activates transcription in the presence of cAMP. E. coli catabolite activator protein
   3910..3940    +  promoter       lac promoter: promoter for the E. coli lac operon
   3948..3964    +  protein_bind   lac operator: The lac repressor binds to the lac operator to inhibit transcription in E. coli. This inhibition can be relieved by adding lactose or isopropyl-β-D-thiogalactopyranoside (IPTG). lac repressor encoded by lacI
   4037..4158    -  polyA_signal   SV40 poly(A) signal: SV40 polyadenylation signal
   4153..4311    -  CDS            ble (fragment): BLE_KLEPN - Experimental evidence at protein level: Swiss-Prot protein existence level 1. Binding protein with a strong affinity to the bleomycin family of antibiotics. Binds to CL990; an antimitotic-antibiotic compound. From Klebsiella pneumoniae.
   4335..5126    -  CDS            neo: KKA2_KLEPN - Also known as kan, nptII. Experimental evidence at protein level: Swiss-Prot protein existence level 1. Resistance to kanamycin, neomycin, paromomycin, ribostamycin, butirosin and gentamicin B. From Klebsiella pneumoniae.
   5193..5522    -  promoter       SV40 promoter: SV40 enhancer and early promoter
   5536..5964    -  rep_origin     f1 ori (sequence partly withheld): f1 bacteriophage origin of replication; arrow indicates direction of (+) strand synthesis
   5985..6006    -  promoter       SV40 promoter (fragment): SV40 enhancer and early promoter
   6010..80      -  polyA_signal   bGH poly(A) signal (across the origin): bovine growth hormone polyadenylation signal
