[The description below was written by a language model from this plasmid's Addgene catalogue record and pLannotate feature annotations shown in this document.]
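Description:
pGAL4-DBD-D6Y_AroPERFECT is a mammalian expression plasmid built on the pGAL4-DBD-MCS backbone for overexpressing a fusion of the yeast GAL4 DNA-binding domain to a human-derived insert named D6Y AroPERFECT, which was introduced by Gibson cloning. In the 6,154 nt sequence the expression cassette lies on the reverse strand: the CMV immediate-early enhancer and promoter, followed by a T7 promoter, drive the truncated GAL4 DNA-binding domain. An unannotated stretch of roughly 320 nt then lies between the GAL4 domain and the SP6 promoter and bGH polyadenylation signal that close the cassette. This gap is presumably where the D6Y AroPERFECT coding sequence sits, fused downstream of the DNA-binding domain, although the feature table does not annotate it. The record does not define what the D6Y or AroPERFECT designations mean at the sequence level. The flanking T7 and SP6 promoters can serve for in vitro transcription or as sequencing primer sites.

In bacteria the plasmid is maintained at high copy through a ColE1/pUC-type origin and selected with ampicillin via the bla gene; an f1 origin and residual lac promoter/operator and lacI fragments are backbone remnants. A second mammalian cassette, consisting of the SV40 early promoter, the neomycin phosphotransferase gene and an SV40 poly(A) signal, would allow G418 selection of transfected cells. Tethering a candidate protein region to GAL4 binding sites through the DNA-binding domain is the standard design for measuring transcriptional activation on a UAS-driven reporter. This fits the associated study of activity and specificity in human transcription factors, though the record itself states only overexpression as the purpose.
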