Addgene plasmid #215634: pGAL4-DBD-D6Y_AroPERFECT
Purpose: For overexpression of Gal4-DBD D6Y AroPERFECT
Depositing lab: Denes Hnisz. Depositing organization: Max Planck Institute for Molecular Genetics. Publication: An activity-specificity trade-off encoded in human transcription factors. Naderi J, Magalhaes AP, Kibar G, Stik G, Zhang Y, Mackowiak SD, Wieler HM, Rossi F, Buschow R, Christou-Kent M, Alcoverro-Bertran M, Graf T, Vingron M, Hnisz D. Nat Cell Biol. 2024 Aug;26(8):1309-1321. doi: 10.1038/s41556-024-01411-0. Epub 2024 Jul 5. PubMed 38969762.
Backbone
  Vector backbone: pGAL4-DBD-MCS
  Vector type: Mammalian Expression
Growth in bacteria
  Bacterial resistance: Ampicillin, 100 μg/mL
  Growth temperature: 37°C
  Growth strain: DH5alpha
  Copy number: High Copy
Gene/Insert
  Gene/Insert name: D6Y AroPERFECT
  Species: H. sapiens (human)
  Cloning method: Gibson Cloning
Terms and licenses: Academic/Nonprofit Terms; Industry Terms: Not Available to Industry
How to cite: pGAL4-DBD-D6Y_AroPERFECT was a gift from Denes Hnisz (Addgene plasmid # 215634 ; http://n2t.net/addgene:215634 ; RRID:Addgene_215634)
